Addgene plasmid #128982: pMM0519
Purpose: Part plasmid for loxP-KIURA3-loxP, Type 6 (yeast marker) part
Depositing lab: Megan McClean. Depositing organization: University of Wisconsin, Madison. Publication: A yeast optogenetic toolkit (yOTK) for gene expression control in Saccharomyces cerevisiae. An-Adirekkun JM, Stewart CJ, Geller SH, Patel MT, Melendez J, Oakes BL, Noyes MB, McClean MN. Biotechnol Bioeng. 2019 Dec 2. doi: 10.1002/bit.27234. PubMed 31788779.
Backbone
  Vector backbone: pYTK001
  Vector type: Synthetic Biology
Growth in bacteria
  Bacterial resistance: Chloramphenicol, 25 μg/mL
  Growth temperature: 37°C
  Growth strain: DH5alpha
  Copy number: High Copy
Gene/Insert
  Gene/Insert name: loxP-KIURA3-loxP
  Cloning method: Restriction Enzyme; 5′ cloning site unknown (unknown if destroyed); 3′ cloning site unknown (unknown if destroyed)
Terms and licenses: Academic/Nonprofit Terms; Industry Terms: Not Available to Industry
How to cite: pMM0519 was a gift from Megan McClean (Addgene plasmid # 128982 ; http://n2t.net/addgene:128982 ; RRID:Addgene_128982)
