[The description below was written by a language model from this plasmid's Addgene catalogue record and pLannotate feature annotations shown in this document.]
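Description:
pMM0519 is a small (about 3.2 kb) part plasmid built on the pYTK001 entry-vector backbone of the modular yeast toolkit system, and it was made as part of a yeast optogenetic toolkit for controlling gene expression in Saccharomyces cerevisiae. It is a storage and assembly vector rather than an expression construct. In E. coli it is maintained at high copy from a ColE1/pUC-type origin. Selection is with chloramphenicol, through a cat gene driven by its native promoter and followed by a lambda t0 terminator. No yeast origin of replication or centromere is annotated, which fits its role as a donor of a single part for hierarchical assembly into larger yeast vectors.

The payload is a loxP-KlURA3-loxP cassette formatted as a Type 6 (yeast selectable marker) part. URA3 encodes orotidine-5'-phosphate decarboxylase, which complements uracil auxotrophy in ura3 strains and can also be counter-selected. The insert name indicates the Kluyveromyces lactis orthologue. The automated annotation labels the coding region by its similarity to the S. cerevisiae protein, and it does not annotate the promoter or terminator flanking the gene. Two loxP sites in the same orientation bracket the marker, so Cre recombinase can excise URA3 after the assembled construct has been introduced into yeast, leaving one loxP site and freeing the marker for reuse in later rounds of strain engineering.

Two sequence records are provided, a depositor sequence and a sequencing-derived one. They differ by only a few nucleotides in length and show the same seven features, in a different orientation and with a different numbering origin. The cloning sites used to insert the part are not recorded.
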