Features (pLannotate 1.2.2; 7 found; start..end, strand, type, name):
     30..63      -  protein_bind   loxP: Cre-mediated recombination occurs in the 8-bp core sequence (GCATACAT). Cre recombinase
    215..1000    -  CDS            URA3: PYRF_YEAST - Experimental evidence at protein level: Swiss-Prot protein existence level 1. From Saccharomyces cerevisiae (strain ATCC 204508 / S288c) (Baker's yeast).
   1516..1549    -  protein_bind   loxP: Cre-mediated recombination occurs in the 8-bp core sequence (GCATACAT). Cre recombinase
   1586..1620    -  terminator     lambda t0 terminator: minimal transcription terminator from phage lambda (Scholtissek and Grosse, 1987)
   1694..2350    -  CDS            cat: CAT_ECOLX - Experimental evidence at protein level: Swiss-Prot protein existence level 1. This enzyme is an effector of chloramphenicol resistance in bacteria. From Escherichia coli. This protein is used as a marker in many commonly used cloning vectors, such as pACYC184.
   2351..2448    -  promoter       cat promoter: promoter of the E. coli cat gene encoding chloramphenicol acetyltransferase
   2532..3120    +  rep_origin     ori: high-copy-number ColE1/pMB1/pBR322/pUC origin of replication
>Addgene plasmid #128982 | pMM0519 | depositor full sequence | sequence record 247328 | pMM0519 sequence 3221 bps
TCTCATACAGCAGGTCGACAACCCTTAATATAACTTCGTATAATGTATGCTATACGAAGTTATTAGGTCT
AGAGATCCCAATACAACAGATCACGTGATCTTTTGTAAGATGAAGTTGAAGTGAGTGTTGCACCGTGCCA
ATGCAGGTGGCTATTAGATTAAATATGTGATTTGTTCTATTAAGTTTCCTGTATAATTAATGGGGAGCGC
TGATTCTCTTTTGGTACGCTTCCCATCCAGCATTTCTGTATCTTTCACCTTCAACCTTAGGATCTCTACC
CTTGGCGAAAAGTCCTCTGCCAACAATGATGATATCTGATCCACCACTTACAACTTCGTCGACGGTTCTG
TACTGCTGACCCAATGCATCGCCTTTGTCGTCTAAACCTACACCTGGGGTCATGATTAGCCAATCAAACC
CTTCTTCTCTTCCTCCCATATCGTTCTGAGCAATGAACCCAATAACGAAATCTTTATCACTCTTTGCAAT
ATCAACGGTACCCTTAGTATATTCACCGTGTGCTAGAGAACCCTTGGAAGACAATTCAGCAAGCATCAAT
AATCCCCTTGGTTCTTTGGTGACCTCTTGCGCACCTTGTTTCAAGCCAGCAACAATACCAGCACCAGTAA
CCCCGTGGGCGTTGGTGATATCAGACCATTCTGCGATACGGTAAACGCCCGATGTATATTGTAATTTGAC
TGTGTTACCGATATCGGCGAATTTTCTGTCCTCAAATATCAAGAACTTGTATTTCTCTGCCAATGCTTTC
AATGGAACGACAGTACCCTCATAACTGAAATCATCCAAGATATCAACGTGTGTTTTCAAAAGGCAAATGT
ATGGACCCAACGTTTCAACAAGTTTCAATAGCTCATCAGTCGAACGAACGTCAAGAGAAGCACACAAATT
GGTCTTCTTTTCATCCATTAAACGTAAAAGTTTCGATGCAACCGGACTTGCATGAGTCTCAGCTCTACTG
GTATATGATTTTGTGGACATGGTGCAACTAATTGACGGGAGTGTATTGACGCTGGCGTACTGGCTTTCAC
AAAATGGCCCAATCACAACCACATCTTAGATAGTTGAAATGACTTTAGATAACATCAATTGAGATGAGCT
TAATCATGTCAAAGCTAAAAGTGTCACCATGAACGACAATTCTTAAGCAAATCACGTGATATAGATCCAC
GAATAACCACCATTTGATGCTCGAGGCAAGTAATGTGTGTAAAAAAATGCGTTACCACCATCCAATGCAG
ACCGATCTTCTACCCAGAATCACATATATTTATGTACCGAGTACCTTTTTTCTATCTTCCAATTGCTTCT
CCCATATGATTGTCTCCGTAAGCTCGAAATTTCTAAGTTGGATTTTAATCTTCACGCAGGATGACAGTTC
GATGAGCTTCTGAGGAGTGTTTAGAACATAATCAGTTTATCCATGGTCTATCTCTTCTTGTCGCTTTTTC
TCCTCGATAGAACCTAAATAAAACGAGCTCTCGAGAACCCTTAATATAACTTCGTATAATGTATGCTATA
CGAAGTTATTAGGTGATATCAGATCCACTGAGTTGAGACCGACCAATAAAAAACGCCCGGCGGCAACCGA
GCGTTCTGAACAAATCCAGATGGAGTTCTGAGGTCATTACTGGATCTATCAACAGGAGTCCAAGCGAGCT
CGATATCAAATTACGCCCCGCCCTGCCACTCATCGCAGTACTGTTGTAATTCATTAAGCATTCTGCCGAC
ATGGAAGCCATCACAAACGGCATGATGAACCTGAATCGCCAGCGGCATCAGCACCTTGTCGCCTTGCGTA
TAATATTTGCCCATGGTGAAAACGGGGGCGAAGAAGTTGTCCATATTGGCCACGTTTAAATCAAAACTGG
TGAAACTCACCCAGGGATTGGCTGAAACGAAAAACATATTCTCAATAAACCCTTTAGGGAAATAGGCCAG
GTTTTCACCGTAACACGCCACATCTTGCGAATATATGTGTAGAAACTGCCGGAAATCGTCGTGGTATTCA
CTCCAGAGCGATGAAAACGTTTCAGTTTGCTCATGGAAAACGGTGTAACAAGGGTGAACACTATCCCATA
TCACCAGCTCACCGTCTTTCATTGCCATACGAAATTCCGGATGAGCATTCATCAGGCGGGCAAGAATGTG
AATAAAGGCCGGATAAAACTTGTGCTTATTTTTCTTTACGGTCTTTAAAAAGGCCGTAATATCCAGCTGA
ACGGTCTGGTTATAGGTACATTGAGCAACTGACTGAAATGCCTCAAAATGTTCTTTACGATGCCATTGGG
ATATATCAACGGTGGTATATCCAGTGATTTTTTTCTCCATTTTAGCTTCCTTAGCTCCTGAAAATCTCGA
TAACTCAAAAAATACGCCCGGTAGTGATCTTATTTCATTATGGTGAAAGTTGGAACCTCTTACGTGCCCG
ATCAATCATGACCAAAATCCCTTAACGTGAGTTTTCGTTCCACTGAGCGTCAGACCCCGTAGAAAAGATC
AAAGGATCTTCTTGAGATCCTTTTTTTCTGCGCGTAATCTGCTGCTTGCAAACAAAAAAACCACCGCTAC
CAGCGGTGGTTTGTTTGCCGGATCAAGAGCTACCAACTCTTTTTCCGAAGGTAACTGGCTTCAGCAGAGC
GCAGATACCAAATACTGTTCTTCTAGTGTAGCCGTAGTTAGGCCACCACTTCAAGAACTCTGTAGCACCG
CCTACATACCTCGCTCTGCTAATCCTGTTACCAGTGGCTGCTGCCAGTGGCGATAAGTCGTGTCTTACCG
GGTTGGACTCAAGACGATAGTTACCGGATAAGGCGCAGCGGTCGGGCTGAACGGGGGGTTCGTGCACACA
GCCCAGCTTGGAGCGAACGACCTACACCGAACTGAGATACCTACAGCGTGAGCTATGAGAAAGCGCCACG
CTTCCCGAAGGGAGAAAGGCGGACAGGTATCCGGTAAGCGGCAGGGTCGGAACAGGAGAGCGCACGAGGG
AGCTTCCAGGGGGAAACGCCTGGTATCTTTATAGTCCTGTCGGGTTTCGCCACCTCTGACTTGAGCGTCG
ATTTTTGTGATGCTCGTCAGGGGGGCGGAGCCTATGGAAAAACGCCAGCAACGCGGCCTTTTTACGGTTC
CTGGCCTTTTGCTGGCCTTTTGCTCACATGTTCTTTCCTGCGTTATCCCCTGATTCTGTGGATAACCGTA
G
