Features (pLannotate 1.2.2; 7 found; start..end, strand, type, name):
    462..495     +  protein_bind   loxP: Cre-mediated recombination occurs in the 8-bp core sequence (GCATACAT). Cre recombinase
    630..1218    -  rep_origin     ori: high-copy-number ColE1/pMB1/pBR322/pUC origin of replication
   1302..1399    +  promoter       cat promoter: promoter of the E. coli cat gene encoding chloramphenicol acetyltransferase
   1400..2056    +  CDS            cat: CAT_ECOLX - Experimental evidence at protein level: Swiss-Prot protein existence level 1. This enzyme is an effector of chloramphenicol resistance in bacteria. From Escherichia coli. This protein is used as a marker in many commonly used cloning vectors, such as pACYC184.
   2130..2164    +  terminator     lambda t0 terminator: minimal transcription terminator from phage lambda (Scholtissek and Grosse, 1987)
   2202..2235    +  protein_bind   loxP: Cre-mediated recombination occurs in the 8-bp core sequence (GCATACAT). Cre recombinase
   2750..310     +  CDS            URA3 (across the origin): PYRF_YEAST - Experimental evidence at protein level: Swiss-Prot protein existence level 1. From Saccharomyces cerevisiae (strain ATCC 204508 / S288c) (Baker's yeast).
>Addgene plasmid #128982 | pMM0519 | addgene full sequence | sequence record 259412 | Addgene NGS Result
AGCACACGGTGAATATACTAAGGGTACCGTTGATATTGCAAAGAGTGATAAAGATTTCGTTATTGGGTTC
ATTGCTCAGAACGATATGGGAGGAAGAGAAGAAGGGTTTGATTGGCTAATCATGACCCCAGGTGTAGGTT
TAGACGACAAAGGCGATGCATTGGGTCAGCAGTACAGAACCGTCGACGAAGTTGTAAGTGGTGGATCAGA
TATCATCATTGTTGGCAGAGGACTTTTCGCCAAGGGTAGAGATCCTAAGGTTGAAGGTGAAAGATACAGA
AATGCTGGATGGGAAGCGTACCAAAAGAGAATCAGCGCTCCCCATTAATTATACAGGAAACTTAATAGAA
CAAATCACATATTTAATCTAATAGCCACCTGCATTGGCACGGTGCAACACTACTTCAACTTCATCTTACA
AAAAGATCACGTGATCTGTTGTATTGGGATCTCTAGACCTAATAACTTCGTATAGCATACATTATACGAA
GTTATATTAAGGGTTGTCGACCTGCTGTATGAGACCGACTACGGTTATCCACAGAATCAGGGGATAACGC
AGGAAAGAACATGTGAGCAAAAGGCCAGCAAAAGGCCAGGAACCGTAAAAAGGCCGCGTTGCTGGCGTTT
TTCCATAGGCTCCGCCCCCCTGACGAGCATCACAAAAATCGACGCTCAAGTCAGAGGTGGCGAAACCCGA
CAGGACTATAAAGATACCAGGCGTTTCCCCCTGGAAGCTCCCTCGTGCGCTCTCCTGTTCCGACCCTGCC
GCTTACCGGATACCTGTCCGCCTTTCTCCCTTCGGGAAGCGTGGCGCTTTCTCATAGCTCACGCTGTAGG
TATCTCAGTTCGGTGTAGGTCGTTCGCTCCAAGCTGGGCTGTGTGCACGAACCCCCCGTTCAGCCCGACC
GCTGCGCCTTATCCGGTAACTATCGTCTTGAGTCCAACCCGGTAAGACACGACTTATCGCCACTGGCAGC
AGCCACTGGTAACAGGATTAGCAGAGCGAGGTATGTAGGCGGTGCTACAGAGTTCTTGAAGTGGTGGCCT
AACTACGGCTACACTAGAAGAACAGTATTTGGTATCTGCGCTCTGCTGAAGCCAGTTACCTTCGGAAAAA
GAGTTGGTAGCTCTTGATCCGGCAAACAAACCACCGCTGGTAGCGGTGGTTTTTTTGTTTGCAAGCAGCA
GATTACGCGCAGAAAAAAAGGATCTCAAGAAGATCCTTTGATCTTTTCTACGGGGTCTGACGCTCAGTGG
AACGAAAACTCACGTTAAGGGATTTTGGTCATGATTGATCGGGCACGTAAGAGGTTCCAACTTTCACCAT
AATGAAATAAGATCACTACCGGGCGTATTTTTTGAGTTATCGAGATTTTCAGGAGCTAAGGAAGCTAAAA
TGGAGAAAAAAATCACTGGATATACCACCGTTGATATATCCCAATGGCATCGTAAAGAACATTTTGAGGC
ATTTCAGTCAGTTGCTCAATGTACCTATAACCAGACCGTTCAGCTGGATATTACGGCCTTTTTAAAGACC
GTAAAGAAAAATAAGCACAAGTTTTATCCGGCCTTTATTCACATTCTTGCCCGCCTGATGAATGCTCATC
CGGAATTTCGTATGGCAATGAAAGACGGTGAGCTGGTGATATGGGATAGTGTTCACCCTTGTTACACCGT
TTTCCATGAGCAAACTGAAACGTTTTCATCGCTCTGGAGTGAATACCACGACGATTTCCGGCAGTTTCTA
CACATATATTCGCAAGATGTGGCGTGTTACGGTGAAAACCTGGCCTATTTCCCTAAAGGGTTTATTGAGA
ATATGTTTTTCGTTTCAGCCAATCCCTGGGTGAGTTTCACCAGTTTTGATTTAAACGTGGCCAATATGGA
CAACTTCTTCGCCCCCGTTTTCACCATGGGCAAATATTATACGCAAGGCGACAAGGTGCTGATGCCGCTG
GCGATTCAGGTTCATCATGCCGTTTGTGATGGCTTCCATGTCGGCAGAATGCTTAATGAATTACAACAGT
ACTGCGATGAGTGGCAGGGCGGGGCGTAATTTGATATCGAGCTCGCTTGGACTCCTGTTGATAGATCCAG
TAATGACCTCAGAACTCCATCTGGATTTGTTCAGAACGCTCGGTTGCCGCCGGGCGTTTTTTATTGGTCT
GGTCTCAACTCAGTGGATCTGATATCACCTAATAACTTCGTATAGCATACATTATACGAAGTTATATTAA
GGGTTCTCGAGAGCTCGTTTTATTTAGGTTCTATCGAGGAGAAAAAGCGACAAGAAGAGATAGACCATGG
ATAAATGATTATGTTCTAAACACTCCTCAGAAGCTCATCGAACTGTCATCCTGCGTGAAGATTAAAATCC
AACTTAGAAATTTCGAGCTTACGGAGACAATCATATGGGAGAAGCAATTGGAAGATAGAAAAAAGGTACT
CGGTACATAAATATATGTGATTCTGGGTAGAAGATCGGTCTGCATTGGATGGTGGTAACGCATTTTTTTA
CACACATTACTTGCCTCGAGCATCAAATGGTGGTTATTCGTGGATCTATATCACGTGATTTGCTTAAGAA
TTGTCGTTCATGGTGACACTTTTAGCTTTGACATGATTAAGCTCATCTCAATTGATGTTATCTAAAGTCA
TTTCAACTATCTAAGATGTGGTTGTGATTGGGCCATTTTGTGAAAGCCAGTACGCCAGCGTCAATACACT
CCCGTCAATTAGTTGCACCATGTCCACAAAATCATATACCAGTAGAGCTGAGACTCATGCAAGTCCGGTT
GCATCGAAACTTTTACGTTTAATGGATGAAAAGAAGACCAATTTGTGTGCTTCTCTTGACGTTCGTTCGA
CTGATGAGCTATTGAAACTTGTTGAAACGTTGGGTCCATACATTTGCCTTTTGAAAACACACGTTGATAT
CTTGGATGATTTCAGTTATGAGGGTACTGTCGTTCCATTGAAAGCATTGGCAGAGAAATACAAGTTCTTG
ATATTTGAGGACAGAAAATTCGCCGATATCGGTAACACAGTCAAATTACAATATACATCGGGCGTTTACC
GTATCGCAGAATGGTCTGATATCACCAACGCCCACGGGGTTACTGGTGCTGGTATTGTTGCTGGCTTGAA
ACAAGGTGCGCAAGAGGTCACCAAAGAACCAAGGGGATTATTGATGCTTGCTGAATTGTCTTCCAAGGGT
TCTCT
